Addgene plasmid #207091: 53BP1 N-terminal sgRNA
Purpose: pX330 based plasmid for expression of Cas9 and the GGGGAGCAGATGGACCCTAC sgRNA to target the 53BP1 locus.
Depositing lab: Jens Schmidt. Depositing organization: Michigan State University. Publication: Systematic analysis of the molecular and biophysical properties of key DNA damage response factors. Heyza JR, Mikhova M, Bahl A, Broadbent DG, Schmidt JC. Elife. 2023 Jun 21;12:e87086. doi: 10.7554/eLife.87086. PubMed 37341699.
Backbone
  Vector backbone: pX330 Addgene #42230
  Backbone size w/o insert (bp): 8484
  Vector type: Mammalian Expression
Growth in bacteria
  Bacterial resistance: Ampicillin, 100 μg/mL
  Growth temperature: 37°C
  Growth strain: DH5alpha
  Copy number: High Copy
Gene/Insert
  Gene/Insert name: GGGGAGCAGATGGACCCTAC
  Species: H. sapiens (human)
  Promoter: CMV and U6
  Cloning method: Restriction Enzyme; 5′ cloning site BbsI (unknown if destroyed); 3′ cloning site BbsI (unknown if destroyed)
  Sequencing primers: 5′ U6 forward
Terms and licenses: Academic/Nonprofit Terms; Industry Terms: Not Available to Industry
How to cite: 53BP1 N-terminal sgRNA was a gift from Jens Schmidt (Addgene plasmid # 207091 ; http://n2t.net/addgene:207091 ; RRID:Addgene_207091)
