[The description below was written by a language model from this plasmid's Addgene catalogue record and pLannotate feature annotations shown in this document.]
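Description:
53BP1 N-terminal sgRNA is a pX330-derived mammalian expression plasmid that delivers both components of the Streptococcus pyogenes CRISPR/Cas9 system from a single vector, programmed to cut at the human 53BP1 locus. It is maintained in E. coli as a high-copy plasmid through a ColE1/pUC-type origin and selected with ampicillin via the β-lactamase gene. An f1 phage origin is also present. The sequenced record is about 8.5 kb, consistent with a 20-nt guide placed into the roughly 8.5 kb backbone.

The guide spacer was cloned between the BbsI sites of pX330, placing it directly downstream of the human U6 RNA polymerase III promoter and upstream of the Cas9 gRNA scaffold, so that a complete single guide RNA is transcribed. The spacer itself is not annotated, but it would fall in the short gap between the U6 promoter and the scaffold. A second cassette drives Cas9: the catalogue lists the promoter as CMV, while the annotation resolves it as a CMV enhancer fused to the chicken β-actin promoter and a hybrid intron. The Cas9 coding sequence is annotated as contiguous N- and C-terminal portions that together form one continuous reading frame, followed by a nucleoplasmin nuclear localization signal and a bovine growth hormone polyadenylation signal. A single AAV2 ITR follows the cassette, along with small bom and rop fragments that are backbone remnants. One ITR alone does not make this an AAV packaging vector.

The record gives the purpose only as expression of Cas9 and this guide to target 53BP1. The name indicates the cut site lies at the N-terminal end of the gene, but no donor template or mammalian selection marker is present on the plasmid.
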