Features (pLannotate 1.2.2; 18 found; start..end, strand, type, name):
      6..246     +  promoter       U6 promoter: RNA polymerase III promoter for human U6 snRNA
    276..351     +  misc_RNA       gRNA scaffold: guide RNA scaffold for the Streptococcus pyogenes CRISPR/Cas9 system
    358..401     +  misc_RNA       gRNA scaffold (fragment): guide RNA scaffold for the Streptococcus pyogenes CRISPR/Cas9 system
    448..733     +  enhancer       CMV enhancer: human cytomegalovirus immediate early enhancer; contains an 18-bp deletion relative to the standard CMV enhancer
    735..1011    +  promoter       chicken β-actin promoter: No description available
   1012..1239    +  intron         hybrid intron: hybrid between chicken β-actin (CBA) and minute virus of mice (MMV) introns (Gray et al., 2011)
   1377..2978    +  CDS            Cas9(N): N-terminal portion of Streptococcus pyogenes Cas9 (Zetsche et al., 2015)
   2979..5477    +  CDS            Cas9(C): C-terminal portion of Streptococcus pyogenes Cas9 (Zetsche et al., 2015)
   5478..5525    +  CDS            nucleoplasmin NLS: bipartite nuclear localization signal from nucleoplasmin
   5559..5670    +  polyA_signal   bGH poly(A) signal: bovine growth hormone polyadenylation signal
   5775..5915    +  repeat_region  AAV2 ITR: inverted terminal repeat of adeno-associated virus serotype 2 inverted
   5920..5971    -  misc_feature   bom (fragment): basis of mobility region from pBR322
   5990..6445    +  rep_origin     f1 ori (sequence partly withheld): f1 bacteriophage origin of replication; arrow indicates direction of (+) strand synthesis
   6446..6495    -  misc_feature   bom (fragment): basis of mobility region from pBR322
   6597..6632    -  CDS            rop (fragment): Rop protein, which maintains plasmids at low copy number; rop
   6727..6831    +  promoter       AmpR promoter: bla
   6832..7692    +  CDS            AmpR: β-lactamase; bla; confers resistance to ampicillin, carbenicillin, and related antibiotics
   7863..8451    +  rep_origin     ori: high-copy-number ColE1/pMB1/pBR322/pUC origin of replication
>Addgene plasmid #207091 | 53BP1 N-terminal sgRNA | addgene full sequence | sequence record 427374 | Addgene NGS Result
CATGTGAGGGCCTATTTCCCATGATTCCTTCATATTTGCATATACGATACAAGGCTGTTAGAGAGATAAT
TGGAATTAATTTGACTGTAAACACAAAGATATTAGTACAAAATACGTGACGTAGAAAGTAATAATTTCTT
GGGTAGTTTGCAGTTTTAAAATTATGTTTTAAAATGGACTATCATATGCTTACCGTAACTTGAAAGTATT
TCGATTTCTTGGCTTTATATATCTTGTGGAAAGGACGAAACACCGGGGGAGCAGATGGACCCTACGTTTT
AGAGCTAGAAATAGCAAGTTAAAATAAGGCTAGTCCGTTATCAACTTGAAAAAGTGGCACCGAGTCGGTG
CTTTTTTGTTTTAGAGCTAGAAATAGCAAGTTAAAATAAGGCTAGTCCGTTTTTAGCGCGTGCGCCAATT
CTGCAGACAAATGGCTCTAGAGGTACCCGTTACATAACTTACGGTAAATGGCCCGCCTGGCTGACCGCCC
AACGACCCCCGCCCATTGACGTCAATAGTAACGCCAATAGGGACTTTCCATTGACGTCAATGGGTGGAGT
ATTTACGGTAAACTGCCCACTTGGCAGTACATCAAGTGTATCATATGCCAAGTACGCCCCCTATTGACGT
CAATGACGGTAAATGGCCCGCCTGGCATTGTGCCCAGTACATGACCTTATGGGACTTTCCTACTTGGCAG
TACATCTACGTATTAGTCATCGCTATTACCATGGTCGAGGTGAGCCCCACGTTCTGCTTCACTCTCCCCA
TCTCCCCCCCCTCCCCACCCCCAATTTTGTATTTATTTATTTTTTAATTATTTTGTGCAGCGATGGGGGC
GGGGGGGGGGGGGGGSGCGCGCCRGGSGGGGGGGGGSGGGGSGGGGGGSGGGGSGGGGSGRGGCGGAGAG
GTGCGGCGGCAGCCAATCAGAGCGGCGCGCTCCGAAAGTTTCCTTTTATGGCGAGGCGGCGGCGGCGGCG
GCCCTATAAAAAGCGAAGCGCGCGGCGGGCGGGAGTCGCTGCGCGCTGCCTTCGCCCCGTGCCCCGCTCC
GCCGCCGCCTCGCGCCGCCCGCCCCGGCTCTGACTGACCGCGTTACTCCCACAGGTGAGCGGGCGGGACG
GCCCTTCTCCTCCGGGCTGTAATTAGCTGAGCAAGAGGTAAGGGTTTAAGGGATGGTTGGTTGGTGGGGT
ATTAATGTTTAATTACCTGGAGCACCTGCCTGAAATCACTTTTTTTCAGGTTGGACCGGTGCCACCATGG
ACTATAAGGACCACGACGGAGACTACAAGGATCATGATATTGATTACAAAGACGATGACGATAAGATGGC
CCCAAAGAAGAAGCGGAAGGTCGGTATCCACGGAGTCCCAGCAGCCGACAAGAAGTACAGCATCGGCCTG
GACATCGGCACCAACTCTGTGGGCTGGGCCGTGATCACCGACGAGTACAAGGTGCCCAGCAAGAAATTCA
AGGTGCTGGGCAACACCGACCGGCACAGCATCAAGAAGAACCTGATCGGAGCCCTGCTGTTCGACAGCGG
CGAAACAGCCGAGGCCACCCGGCTGAAGAGAACCGCCAGAAGAAGATACACCAGACGGAAGAACCGGATC
TGCTATCTGCAAGAGATCTTCAGCAACGAGATGGCCAAGGTGGACGACAGCTTCTTCCACAGACTGGAAG
AGTCCTTCCTGGTGGAAGAGGATAAGAAGCACGAGCGGCACCCCATCTTCGGCAACATCGTGGACGAGGT
GGCCTACCACGAGAAGTACCCCACCATCTACCACCTGAGAAAGAAACTGGTGGACAGCACCGACAAGGCC
GACCTGCGGCTGATCTATCTGGCCCTGGCCCACATGATCAAGTTCCGGGGCCACTTCCTGATCGAGGGCG
ACCTGAACCCCGACAACAGCGACGTGGACAAGCTGTTCATCCAGCTGGTGCAGACCTACAACCAGCTGTT
CGAGGAAAACCCCATCAACGCCAGCGGCGTGGACGCCAAGGCCATCCTGTCTGCCAGACTGAGCAAGAGC
AGACGGCTGGAAAATCTGATCGCCCAGCTGCCCGGCGAGAAGAAGAATGGCCTGTTCGGAAACCTGATTG
CCCTGAGCCTGGGCCTGACCCCCAACTTCAAGAGCAACTTCGACCTGGCCGAGGATGCCAAACTGCAGCT
GAGCAAGGACACCTACGACGACGACCTGGACAACCTGCTGGCCCAGATCGGCGACCAGTACGCCGACCTG
TTTCTGGCCGCCAAGAACCTGTCCGACGCCATCCTGCTGAGCGACATCCTGAGAGTGAACACCGAGATCA
CCAAGGCCCCCCTGAGCGCCTCTATGATCAAGAGATACGACGAGCACCACCAGGACCTGACCCTGCTGAA
AGCTCTCGTGCGGCAGCAGCTGCCTGAGAAGTACAAAGAGATTTTCTTCGACCAGAGCAAGAACGGCTAC
GCCGGCTACATTGACGGCGGAGCCAGCCAGGAAGAGTTCTACAAGTTCATCAAGCCCATCCTGGAAAAGA
TGGACGGCACCGAGGAACTGCTCGTGAAGCTGAACAGAGAGGACCTGCTGCGGAAGCAGCGGACCTTCGA
CAACGGCAGCATCCCCCACCAGATCCACCTGGGAGAGCTGCACGCCATTCTGCGGCGGCAGGAAGATTTT
TACCCATTCCTGAAGGACAACCGGGAAAAGATCGAGAAGATCCTGACCTTCCGCATCCCCTACTACGTGG
GCCCTCTGGCCAGGGGAAACAGCAGATTCGCCTGGATGACCAGAAAGAGCGAGGAAACCATCACCCCCTG
GAACTTCGAGGAAGTGGTGGACAAGGGCGCTTCCGCCCAGAGCTTCATCGAGCGGATGACCAACTTCGAT
AAGAACCTGCCCAACGAGAAGGTGCTGCCCAAGCACAGCCTGCTGTACGAGTACTTCACCGTGTATAACG
AGCTGACCAAAGTGAAATACGTGACCGAGGGAATGAGAAAGCCCGCCTTCCTGAGCGGCGAGCAGAAAAA
GGCCATCGTGGACCTGCTGTTCAAGACCAACCGGAAAGTGACCGTGAAGCAGCTGAAAGAGGACTACTTC
AAGAAAATCGAGTGCTTCGACTCCGTGGAAATCTCCGGCGTGGAAGATCGGTTCAACGCCTCCCTGGGCA
CATACCACGATCTGCTGAAAATTATCAAGGACAAGGACTTCCTGGACAATGAGGAAAACGAGGACATTCT
GGAAGATATCGTGCTGACCCTGACACTGTTTGAGGACAGAGAGATGATCGAGGAACGGCTGAAAACCTAT
GCCCACCTGTTCGACGACAAAGTGATGAAGCAGCTGAAGCGGCGGAGATACACCGGCTGGGGCAGGCTGA
GCCGGAAGCTGATCAACGGCATCCGGGACAAGCAGTCCGGCAAGACAATCCTGGATTTCCTGAAGTCCGA
CGGCTTCGCCAACAGAAACTTCATGCAGCTGATCCACGACGACAGCCTGACCTTTAAAGAGGACATCCAG
AAAGCCCAGGTGTCCGGCCAGGGCGATAGCCTGCACGAGCACATTGCCAATCTGGCCGGCAGCCCCGCCA
TTAAGAAGGGCATCCTGCAGACAGTGAAGGTGGTGGACGAGCTCGTGAAAGTGATGGGCCGGCACAAGCC
CGAGAACATCGTGATCGAAATGGCCAGAGAGAACCAGACCACCCAGAAGGGACAGAAGAACAGCCGCGAG
AGAATGAAGCGGATCGAAGAGGGCATCAAAGAGCTGGGCAGCCAGATCCTGAAAGAACACCCCGTGGAAA
ACACCCAGCTGCAGAACGAGAAGCTGTACCTGTACTACCTGCAGAATGGGCGGGATATGTACGTGGACCA
GGAACTGGACATCAACCGGCTGTCCGACTACGATGTGGACCATATCGTGCCTCAGAGCTTTCTGAAGGAC
GACTCCATCGACAACAAGGTGCTGACCAGAAGCGACAAGAACCGGGGCAAGAGCGACAACGTGCCCTCCG
AAGAGGTCGTGAAGAAGATGAAGAACTACTGGCGGCAGCTGCTGAACGCCAAGCTGATTACCCAGAGAAA
GTTCGACAATCTGACCAAGGCCGAGAGAGGCGGCCTGAGCGAACTGGATAAGGCCGGCTTCATCAAGAGA
CAGCTGGTGGAAACCCGGCAGATCACAAAGCACGTGGCACAGATCCTGGACTCCCGGATGAACACTAAGT
ACGACGAGAATGACAAGCTGATCCGGGAAGTGAAAGTGATCACCCTGAAGTCCAAGCTGGTGTCCGATTT
CCGGAAGGATTTCCAGTTTTACAAAGTGCGCGAGATCAACAACTACCACCACGCCCACGACGCCTACCTG
AACGCCGTCGTGGGAACCGCCCTGATCAAAAAGTACCCTAAGCTGGAAAGCGAGTTCGTGTACGGCGACT
ACAAGGTGTACGACGTGCGGAAGATGATCGCCAAGAGCGAGCAGGAAATCGGCAAGGCTACCGCCAAGTA
CTTCTTCTACAGCAACATCATGAACTTTTTCAAGACCGAGATTACCCTGGCCAACGGCGAGATCCGGAAG
CGGCCTCTGATCGAGACAAACGGCGAAACCGGGGAGATCGTGTGGGATAAGGGCCGGGATTTTGCCACCG
TGCGGAAAGTGCTGAGCATGCCCCAAGTGAATATCGTGAAAAAGACCGAGGTGCAGACAGGCGGCTTCAG
CAAAGAGTCTATCCTGCCCAAGAGGAACAGCGATAAGCTGATCGCCAGAAAGAAGGACTGGGACCCTAAG
AAGTACGGCGGCTTCGACAGCCCCACCGTGGCCTATTCTGTGCTGGTGGTGGCCAAAGTGGAAAAGGGCA
AGTCCAAGAAACTGAAGAGTGTGAAAGAGCTGCTGGGGATCACCATCATGGAAAGAAGCAGCTTCGAGAA
GAATCCCATCGACTTTCTGGAAGCCAAGGGCTACAAAGAAGTGAAAAAGGACCTGATCATCAAGCTGCCT
AAGTACTCCCTGTTCGAGCTGGAAAACGGCCGGAAGAGAATGCTGGCCTCTGCCGGCGAACTGCAGAAGG
GAAACGAACTGGCCCTGCCCTCCAAATATGTGAACTTCCTGTACCTGGCCAGCCACTATGAGAAGCTGAA
GGGCTCCCCCGAGGATAATGAGCAGAAACAGCTGTTTGTGGAACAGCACAAGCACTACCTGGACGAGATC
ATCGAGCAGATCAGCGAGTTCTCCAAGAGAGTGATCCTGGCCGACGCTAATCTGGACAAAGTGCTGTCCG
CCTACAACAAGCACCGGGATAAGCCCATCAGAGAGCAGGCCGAGAATATCATCCACCTGTTTACCCTGAC
CAATCTGGGAGCCCCTGCCGCCTTCAAGTACTTTGACACCACCATCGACCGGAAGAGGTACACCAGCACC
AAAGAGGTGCTGGACGCCACCCTGATCCACCAGAGCATCACCGGCCTGTACGAGACACGGATCGACCTGT
CTCAGCTGGGAGGCGACAAAAGGCCGGCGGCCACGAAAAAGGCCGGCCAGGCAAAAAAGAAAAAGTAAGA
ATTCCTAGAGCTCGCTGATCAGCCTCGACTGTGCCTTCTAGTTGCCAGCCATCTGTTGTTTGCCCCTCCC
CCGTGCCTTCCTTGACCCTGGAAGGTGCCACTCCCACTGTCCTTTCCTAATAAAATGAGGAAATTGCATC
GCATTGTCTGAGTAGGTGTCATTCTATTCTGGGGGGTGGGGTGGGGCAGGACAGCAAGGGGGAGGATTGG
GAAGAGAATAGCAGGCATGCTGGGGAGCGGCCGCAGGAACCCCTAGTGATGGAGTTGGCCACTCCCTCTC
TGCGCGCTCGCTCGCTCACTGAGGCCGGGCGACCAAAGGTCGCCCGACGCCCGGGCTTTGCCCGGGCGGC
CTCAGTGAGCGAGCGAGCGCGCAGCTGCCTGCAGGGGCGCCTGATGCGGTATTTTCTCCTTACGCATCTG
TGCGGTATTTCACACCGCATA
[95 nt withheld, positions 5972-6066]
T
[46 nt withheld, positions 6068-6113]
C
[141 nt withheld, positions 6115-6255]
CCTTTGACGTTGGAGTCCACGTTCTTT
[37 nt withheld, positions 6283-6319]
ACTCTATCTCGGGCTATTCTTTTGATTTATAAGGGATTTTGCCGATTTCGGTCTATTGGTTAAAAAATGA
GCTGATTTAACAAAAATTTAACGCGAATTTTAACAAAATATTAACGTTTACAATTTTATGGTGCACTCTC
AGTACAATCTGCTCTGATGCCGCATAGTTAAGCCAGCCCCGACACCCGCCAACACCCGCTGACGCGCCCT
GACGGGCTTGTCTGCTCCCGGCATCCGCTTACAGACAAGCTGTGACCGTCTCCGGGAGCTGCATGTGTCA
GAGGTTTTCACCGTCATCACCGAAACGCGCGAGACGAAAGGGCCTCGTGATACGCCTATTTTTATAGGTT
AATGTCATGATAATAATGGTTTCTTAGACGTCAGGTGGCACTTTTCGGGGAAATGTGCGCGGAACCCCTA
TTTGTTTATTTTTCTAAATACATTCAAATATGTATCCGCTCATGAGACAATAACCCTGATAAATGCTTCA
ATAATATTGAAAAAGGAAGAGTATGAGTATTCAACATTTCCGTGTCGCCCTTATTCCCTTTTTTGCGGCA
TTTTGCCTTCCTGTTTTTGCTCACCCAGAAACGCTGGTGAAAGTAAAAGATGCTGAAGATCAGTTGGGTG
CACGAGTGGGTTACATCGAACTGGATCTCAACAGCGGTAAGATCCTTGAGAGTTTTCGCCCCGAAGAACG
TTTTCCAATGATGAGCACTTTTAAAGTTCTGCTATGTGGCGCGGTATTATCCCGTATTGACGCCGGGCAA
GAGCAACTCGGTCGCCGCATACACTATTCTCAGAATGACTTGGTTGAGTACTCACCAGTCACAGAAAAGC
ATCTTACGGATGGCATGACAGTAAGAGAATTATGCAGTGCTGCCATAACCATGAGTGATAACACTGCGGC
CAACTTACTTCTGACAACGATCGGAGGACCGAAGGAGCTAACCGCTTTTTTGCACAACATGGGGGATCAT
GTAACTCGCCTTGATCGTTGGGAACCGGAGCTGAATGAAGCCATACCAAACGACGAGCGTGACACCACGA
TGCCTGTAGCAATGGCAACAACGTTGCGCAAACTATTAACTGGCGAACTACTTACTCTAGCTTCCCGGCA
ACAATTAATAGACTGGATGGAGGCGGATAAAGTTGCAGGACCACTTCTGCGCTCGGCCCTTCCGGCTGGC
TGGTTTATTGCTGATAAATCTGGAGCCGGTGAGCGTGGAAGCCGCGGTATCATTGCAGCACTGGGGCCAG
ATGGTAAGCCCTCCCGTATCGTAGTTATCTACACGACGGGGAGTCAGGCAACTATGGATGAACGAAATAG
ACAGATCGCTGAGATAGGTGCCTCACTGATTAAGCATTGGTAACTGTCAGACCAAGTTTACTCATATATA
CTTTAGATTGATTTAAAACTTCATTTTTAATTTAAAAGGATCTAGGTGAAGATCCTTTTTGATAATCTCA
TGACCAAAATCCCTTAACGTGAGTTTTCGTTCCACTGAGCGTCAGACCCCGTAGAAAAGATCAAAGGATC
TTCTTGAGATCCTTTTTTTCTGCGCGTAATCTGCTGCTTGCAAACAAAAAAACCACCGCTACCAGCGGTG
GTTTGTTTGCCGGATCAAGAGCTACCAACTCTTTTTCCGAAGGTAACTGGCTTCAGCAGAGCGCAGATAC
CAAATACTGTTCTTCTAGTGTAGCCGTAGTTAGGCCACCACTTCAAGAACTCTGTAGCACCGCCTACATA
CCTCGCTCTGCTAATCCTGTTACCAGTGGCTGCTGCCAGTGGCGATAAGTCGTGTCTTACCGGGTTGGAC
TCAAGACGATAGTTACCGGATAAGGCGCAGCGGTCGGGCTGAACGGGGGGTTCGTGCACACAGCCCAGCT
TGGAGCGAACGACCTACACCGAACTGAGATACCTACAGCGTGAGCTATGAGAAAGCGCCACGCTTCCCGA
AGGGAGAAAGGCGGACAGGTATCCGGTAAGCGGCAGGGTCGGAACAGGAGAGCGCACGAGGGAGCTTCCA
GGGGGAAACGCCTGGTATCTTTATAGTCCTGTCGGGTTTCGCCACCTCTGACTTGAGCGTCGATTTTTGT
GATGCTCGTCAGGGGGGCGGAGCCTATGGAAAAACGCCAGCAACGCGGCCTTTTTACGGTTCCTGGCCTT
TTGCTGGCCTTTTGCTCA
